>Addgene plasmid #162668 | pCJ191 | addgene full sequence | sequence record 321523 | Addgene NGS Result
TGGCGAATGGG
[124 nt withheld, positions 12-135]
C
[91 nt withheld, positions 137-227]
A
[49 nt withheld, positions 229-277]
CCTTTGACGTTGGAGTCCACGTTCTTT
[37 nt withheld, positions 305-341]
ACCCTATCTCGGTCTATTCTTTTGATTTATAAGGGATTTTGCCGATTTCGGCCTATTGGTTAAAAAATGA
GCTGATTTAACAAAAATTTAACGCGAATTTTAACAAAATATTAACGCTTACAATTTAGGTGGCACTTTTC
GGGGAAATGTGCGCGGAACCCCTATTTGTTTATTTTTCTAAATACATTCAAATATGTATCCGCTCATGAG
ACAATAACCCTGATAAATGCTTCAATAATATTGAAAAAGGAAGAGTATGAGTATTCAACATTTCCGTGTC
GCCCTTATTCCCTTTTTTGCGGCATTTTGCCTTCCTGTTTTTGCTCACCCAGAAACGCTGGTGAAAGTAA
AAGATGCTGAAGATCAGTTGGGTGCACGAGTGGGTTACATCGAACTGGATCTCAACAGCGGTAAGATCCT
TGAGAGTTTTCGCCCCGAAGAACGTTTTCCAATGATGAGCACTTTTAAAGTTCTGCTATGTGGCGCGGTA
TTATCCCGTATTGACGCCGGGCAAGAGCAACTCGGTCGCCGCATACACTATTCTCAGAATGACTTGGTTG
AGTACTCACCAGTCACAGAAAAGCATCTTACGGATGGCATGACAGTAAGAGAATTATGCAGTGCTGCCAT
AACCATGAGTGATAACACTGCGGCCAACTTACTTCTGACAACGATCGGAGGACCGAAGGAGCTAACCGCT
TTTTTGCACAACATGGGGGATCATGTAACTCGCCTTGATCGTTGGGAACCGGAGCTGAATGAAGCCATAC
CAAACGACGAGCGTGACACCACGATGCCTGCAGCAATGGCAACAACGTTGCGCAAACTATTAACTGGCGA
ACTACTTACTCTAGCTTCCCGGCAACAATTAATAGACTGGATGGAGGCGGATAAAGTTGCAGGACCACTT
CTGCGCTCGGCCCTTCCGGCTGGCTGGTTTATTGCTGATAAATCTGGAGCCGGTGAGCGTGGGTCTCGCG
GTATCATTGCAGCACTGGGGCCAGATGGTAAGCCCTCCCGTATCGTAGTTATCTACACGACGGGGAGTCA
GGCAACTATGGATGAACGAAATAGACAGATCGCTGAGATAGGTGCCTCACTGATTAAGCATTGGTAACTG
TCAGACCAAGTTTACTCATATATACTTTAGATTGATTTAAAACTTCATTTTTAATTTAAAAGGATCTAGG
TGAAGATCCTTTTTGATAATCTCATGACCAAAATCCCTTAACGTGAGTTTTCGTTCCACTGAGCGTCAGA
CCCCGTAGAAAAGATCAAAGGATCTTCTTGAGATCCTTTTTTTCTGCGCGTAATCTGCTGCTTGCAAACA
AAAAAACCACCGCTACCAGCGGTGGTTTGTTTGCCGGATCAAGAGCTACCAACTCTTTTTCCGAAGGTAA
CTGGCTTCAGCAGAGCGCAGATACCAAATACTGTCCTTCTAGTGTAGCCGTAGTTAGGCCACCACTTCAA
GAACTCTGTAGCACCGCCTACATACCTCGCTCTGCTAATCCTGTTACCAGTGGCTGCTGCCAGTGGCGAT
AAGTCGTGTCTTACCGGGTTGGACTCAAGACGATAGTTACCGGATAAGGCGCAGCGGTCGGGCTGAACGG
GGGGTTCGTGCACACAGCCCAGCTTGGAGCGAACGACCTACACCGAACTGAGATACCTACAGCGTGAGCT
ATGAGAAAGCGCCACGCTTCCCGAAGGGAGAAAGGCGGACAGGTATCCGGTAAGCGGCAGGGTCGGAACA
GGAGAGCGCACGAGGGAGCTTCCAGGGGGAAACGCCTGGTATCTTTATAGTCCTGTCGGGTTTCGCCACC
TCTGACTTGAGCGTCGATTTTTGTGATGCTCGTCAGGGGGGCGGAGCCTATGGAAAAACGCCAGCAACGC
GGCCTTTTTACGGTTCCTGGCCTTTTGCTGGCCTTTTGCTCACATGTTCTTTCCTGCGTTATCCCCTGAT
TCTGTGGATAACCGTATTACCGCCTTTGAGTGAGCTGATACCGCTCGCCGCAGCCGAACGACCGAGCGCA
GCGAGTCAGTGAGCGAGGAAGCGGAAGAGCGCCTGATGCGGTATTTTCTCCTTACGCATCTGTGCGGTAT
TTCACACCGCAATGGTGCACTCTCAGTACAATCTGCTCTGATGCCGCATAGTTAAGCCAGTATACACTCC
GCTATCGCTACGTGACTGGGTCATGGCTGCGCCCCGACACCCGCCAACACCCGCTGACGCGCCCTGACGG
GCTTGTCTGCTCCCGGCATCCGCTTACAGACAAGCTGTGACCGTCTCCGGGAGCTGCATGTGTCAGAGGT
TTTCACCGTCATCACCGAAACGCGCGAGGCAGCTGCGGTAAAGCTCATCAGCGTGGTCGTGAAGCGATTC
ACAGATGTCTGCCTGTTCATCCGCGTCCAGCTCGTTGAGTTTCTCCAGAAGCGTTAATGTCTGGCTTCTG
ATAAAGCGGGCCATGTTAAGGGCGGTTTTTTCCTGTTTGGTCACTGATGCCTCCGTGTAAGGGGGATTTC
TGTTCATGGGGGTAATGATACCGATGAAACGAGAGAGGATGCTCACGATACGGGTTACTGATGATGAACA
TGCCCGGTTACTGGAACGTTGTGAGGGTAAACAACTGGCGGTATGGATGCGGCGGGACCAGAGAAAAATC
ACTCAGGGTCAATGCCAGCGCTTCGTTAATACAGATGTAGGTGTTCCACAGGGTAGCCAGCAGCATCCTG
CGATGCAGATCCGGAACATAATGGTGCAGGGCGCTGACTTCCGCGTTTCCAGACTTTACGAAACACGGAA
ACCGAAGACCATTCATGTTGTTGCTCAGGTCGCAGACGTTTTGCAGCAGCAGTCGCTTCACGTTCGCTCG
CGTATCGGTGATTCATTCTGCTAACCAGTAAGGCAACCCCGCCAGCCTAGCCGGGTCCTCAACGACAGGA
GCACGATCATGCGCACCCGTGGGGCCGCCATGCCGGCGATAATGGCCTGCTTCTCGCCGAAACGTTTGGT
GGCGGGACCAGTGACGAAGGCTTGAGCGAGGGCGTGCAAGATTCCGAATACCGCAAGCGACAGGCCGATC
ATCGTCGCGCTCCAGCGAAAGCGGTCCTCGCCGAAAATGACCCAGAGCGCTGCCGGCACCTGTCCTACGA
GTTGCATGATAAAGAAGACAGTCATAAGTGCGGCGACGATAGTCATGCCCCGCGCCCACCGGAAGGAGCT
GACTGGGTTGAAGGCTCTCAAGGGCATCGGTCGAGATCCCGGTGCCTAATGAGTGAGCTAACTTACATTA
ATTGCGTTGCGCTCACTGCCCGCTTTCCAGTCGGGAAACCTGTCGTGCCAGCTGCATTAATGAATCGGCC
AACGCGCGGGGAGAGGCGGTTTGCGTATTGGGCGCCAGGGTGGTTTTTCTTTTCACCAGTGAGACGGGCA
ACAGCTGATTGCCCTTCACCGCCTGGCCCTGAGAGAGTTGCAGCAAGCGGTCCACGCTGGTTTGCCCCAG
CAGGCGAAAATCCTGTTTGATGGTGGTTAACGGCGGGATATAACATGAGCTGTCTTCGGTATCGTCGTAT
CCCACTACCGAGATATCCGCACCAACGCGCAGCCCGGACTCGGTAATGGCGCGCATTGCGCCCAGCGCCA
TCTGATCGTTGGCAACCAGCATCGCAGTGGGAACGATGCCCTCATTCAGCATTTGCATGGTTTGTTGAAA
ACCGGACATGGCACTCCAGTCGCCTTCCCGTTCCGCTATCGGCTGAATTTGATTGCGAGTGAGATATTTA
TGCCAGCCAGCCAGACGCAGACGCGCCGAGACAGAACTTAATGGGCCCGCTAACAGCGCGATTTGCTGGT
GACCCAATGCGACCAGATGCTCCACGCCCAGTCGCGTACCGTCTTCATGGGAGAAAATAATACTGTTGAT
GGGTGTCTGGTCAGAGACATCAAGAAATAACGCCGGAACATTAGTGCAGGCAGCTTCCACAGCAATGGCA
TCCTGGTCATCCAGCGGATAGTTAATGATCAGCCCACTGACGCGTTGCGCGAGAAGATTGTGCACCGCCG
CTTTACAGGCTTCGACGCCGCTTCGTTCTACCATCGACACCACCACGCTGGCACCCAGTTGATCGGCGCG
AGATTTAATCGCCGCGACAATTTGCGACGGCGCGTGCAGGGCCAGACTGGAGGTGGCAACGCCAATCAGC
AACGACTGTTTGCCCGCCAGTTGTTGTGCCACGCGGTTGGGAATGTAATTCAGCTCCGCCATCGCCGCTT
CCACTTTTTCCCGCGTTTTCGCAGAAACGTGGCTGGCCTGGTTCACCACGCGGGAAACGGTCTGATAAGA
GACACCGGCATACTCTGCGACATCGTATAACGTTACTGGTTTCACATTCACCACCCTGAATTGACTCTCT
TCCGGGCGCTATCATGCCATACCGCGAAAGGTTTTGCGCCATTCGATGGTGTCCGGGATCTCGACGCTCT
CCCTTATGCGACTCCTGCATTAGGAAGCAGCCCAGTAGTAGGTTGAGGCCGTTGAGCACCGCCGCCGCAA
GGAATGGTGCATGCAAGGAGATGGCGCCCAACAGTCCCCCGGCCACGGGGCCTGCCACCATACCCACGCC
GAAACAAGCGCTCATGAGCCCGAAGTGGCGAGCCCGATCTTCCCCATCGGTGATGTCGGCGATATAGGCG
CCAGCAACCGCACCTGTGGCGCCGGTGATGCCGGCCACGATGCGTCCGGCGTAGAGGATCGAGATCTCGA
TCCCGCGAAATTAATACGACTCACTATAGGGGAATTGTGAGCGGATAACAATTCCCCTCTAGAAATAATT
TTGTTTAACTTTAAGAAGGAGATATACATATGCAGACCACCGTGACCACCATGCTCCTCGCGTCCGTAGC
ATTAGCGGCTTGCGCCGGAGGAGGTTCCACTCCTCTGCCTCTACCGCAGCAGCAGCCGCCTCAGCAGGAA
CCGCCACCTCCTCCTGTTCCGCTAGCCAGTCGCGCCGCGTGTGAGGCGCTCAAAGATGGTAATGGCGACA
TGGTTTGGCCGAATGCCGCCACGGTTGTAGAGGTTGCAGCCTGGCGTGATGCAGCACCGGCCACGGCATC
AGCCGCAGCCCTGCCGGAGCATTGCGAAGTATCAGGCGCGATTGCCAAGCGTACTGGGATTGATGGGTAC
CCGTATGAAATTAAGTTTCGCCTGCGCATGCCCGCTGAGTGGAACGGCCGTTTTTTCATGGAGGGTGGCA
GTGGTACGAACGGCTCTCTCTCAGCGGCGACCGGAAGTATCGGCGGCGGTCAGATCGCCTCAGCGCTGAG
TCGTAACTTTGCAACAATTGCTACCGACGGAGGACATGACAATGCGGTGAATGATAATCCGGATGCGCTC
GGTACCGTCGCATTTGGTCTCGATCCCCAGGCACGCTTAGACATGGGCTACAACTCCTATGATCAGGTGA
CTCAGGCCGGCAAAGCCGCCGTTGCACGCTTTTATGGTCGCGCAGCCGACAAGAGCTACTTCATCGGCTG
TTCGGAGGGCGGCCGCGAGGGCATGATGCTGTCCCAGCGCTTTCCATCACATTACGATGGCATTGTGGCG
GGCGCACCGGGATATCAGTTGCCGAAGGCCGGAATTAGTGGCGCGTGGACCACCCAGAGCTTAGCGCCCG
CCGCCGTTGGCCTGGATGCCCAGGGAGTGCCGCTGATTAATAAGAGCTTTTCTGACGCAGACCTCCATTT
ACTGTCGCAGGCGATTCTCGGAACATGCGACGCCTTGGATGGCCTGGCCGACGGCATCGTTGACAACTAC
CGAGCGTGCCAAGCGGCTTTTGATCCGGCGACTGCAGCCAACCCAGCGAATGGCCAAGCCCTGCAGTGCG
TGGGCGCAAAGACAGCCGATTGCTTATCGCCCGTCCAAGTTACGGCGATTAAACGAGCGATGGCCGGTCC
GGTAAATAGCGCGGGTACGCCGTTATATAATAGATGGGCCTGGGACGCAGGTATGAGCGGTCTTAGTGGT
ACCACTTACAATCAGGGTTGGCGCAGCTGGTGGCTGGGATCGTTTAACAGCTCGGCGAATAACGCACAAC
GTGTATCTGGTTTCTCAGCGCGGAGCTGGCTGGTGGACTTTGCTACCCCGCCGGAGCCGATGCCCATGAC
CCAAGTCGCCGCCCGTATGATGAAATTTGATTTCGATATCGATCCTCTGAAAATATGGGCTACTTCGGGC
CAATTTACCCAGAGTAGTATGGACTGGCACGGTGCCACTAGCACCGACCTTGCTGCCTTTCGGGACCGCG
GCGGTAAAATGATTCTGTATCACGGAATGAGCGATGCCGCATTCTCTGCACTAGATACAGCAGATTATTA
TGAACGCCTGGGTGCCGCAATGCCGGGCGCCGCGGGCTTTGCTCGTCTGTTCTTGGTTCCGGGAATGAAC
CATTGCTCCGGGGGTCCAGGTACCGACCGCTTTGATATGCTAACACCGTTAGTTGCATGGGTTGAACGTG
GGGAAGCCCCTGACCAAATTAGCGCCTGGAGCGGCACCCCCGGCTACTTTGGTGTGGCCGCCCGCACTCG
ACCGTTATGTCCCTATCCGCAGATTGCGCGCTATAAGGGATCAGGCGATATCAATACCGAAGCAAATTTT
GCGTGTGCCGCTCCACCGGGTGGTGGTTCTGGTGGTTCTGGTGGTGGTTCTGGTGGTGGTGGTTCTGGTG
GTTCTGGTCAGACCAATCCGTATGCGCGCGGCCCCAACCCTACCGCCGCCTCGTTGGAAGCCAGCGCGGG
ACCCTTTACCGTTCGTAGCTTTACCGTTAGCCGTCCGTCCGGATATGGTGCAGGGACCGTCTATTACCCA
ACCAATGCAGGCGGCACCGTTGGCGCGATTGCAATCGTCCCCGGGTACACCGCGCGTCAAAGCAGCATTA
AGTGGTGGGGTCCGCGCTTAGCTAGCCATGGCTTTGTGGTTATTACCATCGATACGAACAGCACTCTAGA
CCAGCCCAGCAGCCGTAGCTCGCAACAGATGGCCGCGCTTCGTCAAGTTGCGAGCTTGAACGGGACCAGC
AGTAGCCCGATTTACGGAAAGGTCGATACTGCCCGCATGGGTGTGATGGGCTGGTCAATGGGGGGCGGCG
GTTCACTTATTAGCGCCGCGAACAACCCGAGTTTAAAAGCAGCGGCACCGCAGGCGCCATGGGACTCTTC
AACCAACTTCAGCAGTGTTACCGTGCCGACGCTGATTTTCGCGTGCGAGAATGATAGCATTGCACCGGTG
AACAGCAGCGCGCTGCCGATTTATGATAGCATGTCCCGCAACGCAAAACAGTTTCTGGAAATTAACGGCG
GTAGCCACTCTTGTGCCAACTCTGGGAACAGCAACCAGGCACTGATCGGAAAAAAAGGGGTTGCATGGAT
GAAACGATTCATGGATAATGACACCCGTTACTCAACCTTCGCCTGTGAGAATCCCAACAGCACACGCGTG
TCGGATTTTCGCACCGCGAACTGTTCCCTCGAGCACCACCATCACCACCACTGAGATCCGGCTGCTAACA
AAGCCCGAAAGGAAGCTGAGTTGGCTGCTGCCACCGCTGAGCAATAACTAGCATAACCCCTTGGGGCCTC
TAAACGGGTCTTGAGGGGTTTTTTGCTGAAAGGAGGAACTATATCCGGAT
Features (pLannotate 1.2.2; 19 found; start..end, strand, type, name):
     12..440     +  rep_origin     f1 ori (sequence partly withheld): f1 bacteriophage origin of replication; arrow indicates direction of (+) strand synthesis
    493..597     +  promoter       AmpR promoter: bla
    598..1458    +  CDS            AmpR: β-lactamase; bla; confers resistance to ampicillin, carbenicillin, and related antibiotics
   1629..2217    +  rep_origin     ori: high-copy-number ColE1/pMB1/pBR322/pUC origin of replication
   2403..2542    -  misc_feature   bom: basis of mobility region from pBR322
   2644..2835    -  CDS            rop: Rop protein, which maintains plasmids at low copy number; rop
   2852..3232    +  CDS            YPB1_ECOLX: Protein predicted: Swiss-Prot protein existence level 4. From Escherichia coli.
   3304..3595    -  CDS            TcR (fragment): tetracycline efflux protein; tet; confers resistance to tetracycline
   3610..3631    -  protein_bind   CAP binding site: CAP binding activates transcription in the presence of cAMP. E. coli catabolite activator protein
   3644..4726    -  CDS            lacI: lac repressor; lacI; The lac repressor binds to the lac operator to inhibit transcription in E. coli. This inhibition can be relieved by adding lactose or isopropyl-β-D-thiogalactopyranoside (IPTG).
   4727..4804    -  promoter       lacI promoter: lacI
   4812..5091    -  CDS            TcR (fragment): tetracycline efflux protein; tet; confers resistance to tetracycline
   5113..5131    +  promoter       T7 promoter: promoter for bacteriophage T7 RNA polymerase
   5132..5156    +  protein_bind   lac operator: The lac repressor binds to the lac operator to inhibit transcription in E. coli. This inhibition can be relieved by adding lactose or isopropyl-β-D-thiogalactopyranoside (IPTG). lac repressor encoded by lacI
   5171..5193    +  RBS            RBS: efficient ribosome binding site from bacteriophage T7 gene 10 (Olins and Rangwala, 1989)
   5201..7009    +  CDS            MHETH_IDESA: Experimental evidence at protein level: Swiss-Prot protein existence level 1. Involved in the degradation and assimilation of the plastic poly(ethylene terephthalate) (PET), which allows I.sakaiensis to use PET as its major energy and carbon source for growth. Likely acts synergistically with PETase to depolymerize PET. Catalyzes the hydrolysis of mono(2-hydroxyethyl) terephthalate (MHET) into its two environmentally benign monomers, terephthalate and ethylene glycol. Does not show activity against PET, bis(hydroxyethyl) terephthalate (BHET), pNP-aliphatic esters or typical aromatic ester comp
   7070..7858    +  CDS            PETH_IDESA (fragment): Experimental evidence at protein level: Swiss-Prot protein existence level 1. Involved in the degradation and assimilation of the plastic poly(ethylene terephthalate) (PET), which allows I.sakaiensis to use PET as its major energy and carbon source for growth. Likely acts synergistically with MHETase to depolymerize PET (PubMed:26965627). Catalyzes the hydrolysis of PET to produce mono(2-hydroxyethyl) terephthalate (MHET) as the major product (PubMed:26965627, PubMed:29666242, PubMed:29603535, PubMed:29374183, PubMed:29235460). Also depolymerizes another semiaromatic polyester, poly(ethylene-2
   7892..7941    +  CDS            SET1 (fragment): solubility-enhancement tag derived from T7 phage gene 10B
   7949..7996    +  terminator     T7 terminator: transcription terminator for bacteriophage T7 RNA polymerase
