[The description below was written by a language model from this plasmid's Addgene catalogue record and pLannotate feature annotations shown in this document.]
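Description:
pCJ191 is a bacterial expression plasmid built on the pET-21b(+) backbone for producing a chimeric two-enzyme protein from Ideonella sakaiensis 201-F6 in E. coli. The sequenced record is about 8.0 kb. It carries the standard pET maintenance elements: a ColE1/pMB1-type origin with the adjacent bom and rop regions from pBR322, an f1 phage origin, and a β-lactamase gene under its own promoter for ampicillin selection. Short tetracycline-resistance fragments and a predicted E. coli open reading frame in the annotation are pBR322-derived remnants rather than functional parts. The catalogue lists the plasmid as high copy, although the annotated rop gene is normally associated with copy-number restraint.

The payload is a single open reading frame in which MHETase is placed at the N terminus and joined to PETase by a 20-residue Gly/Ser linker. This is consistent with the roughly 60-nt gap between the two annotated coding segments. The whole sequence is codon optimized for E. coli K12 and was assembled by Gibson cloning. Expression is driven by the T7 promoter with a downstream lac operator and the T7 gene 10 ribosome binding site, and it ends at the T7 terminator. The plasmid-encoded lacI repressor keeps the cassette off until induction with IPTG, in a host that supplies T7 RNA polymerase. A backbone-derived C-terminal His tag allows affinity purification, though it is not separately annotated in the feature table. The short "SET1" hit just before the terminator is probably a homology match to T7-derived backbone sequence.

PETase hydrolyses poly(ethylene terephthalate) mainly to MHET, which MHETase cleaves into terephthalate and ethylene glycol. Linking the two enzymes lets researchers test whether tethering them improves plastic depolymerization compared with the separate enzymes.
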