Addgene plasmid #162668: pCJ191
Purpose: pET-21b(+) based plasmid for expresion of MHETase (Genbank GAP38911.1) linked to PETase (Genbank GAP38373.1) from Ideonella sakaiensis by a 20 residue Gly/Ser linker; codon optimized for expression in E. coli K12, with C-terminal His tag.
Depositing lab: Gregg Beckham. Depositing organization: National Laboratory of the Rockies (NLR). Publication: Characterization and engineering of a two-enzyme system for plastics depolymerization. Knott BC, Erickson E, Allen MD, Gado JE, Graham R, Kearns FL, Pardo I, Topuzlu E, Anderson JJ, Austin HP, Dominick G, Johnson CW, Rorrer NA, Szostkiewicz CJ, Copie V, Payne CM, Woodcock HL, Donohoe BS, Beckham GT, McGeehan JE. Proc Natl Acad Sci U S A. 2020 Oct 13;117(41):25476-25485. doi: 10.1073/pnas.2006753117. Epub 2020 Sep 28. PubMed 32989159.
Backbone
  Vector backbone: pET-21b(+)
  Backbone manufacturer: EMD Biosciences
  Backbone size w/o insert (bp): 5367
  Vector type: Bacterial Expression
Growth in bacteria
  Bacterial resistance: Ampicillin, 100 μg/mL
  Growth temperature: 37°C
  Growth strain: NEB Stable
  Copy number: High Copy
Gene/Insert
  Gene/Insert name: MHETase (Genbank GAP38911.1) linked to PETase (Genbank GAP38373.1) from Ideonella sakaiensis by a 20 residue Gly/Ser linker
  Species: Ideonella sakaiensis 201-F6
  Mutation: codon optimized for expression in E. coli K12
  Promoter: T7/lac
  Tag / fusion protein: His (C terminal on backbone)
  Cloning method: Gibson Cloning
Terms and licenses: Academic/Nonprofit Terms; Industry Terms: Not Available to Industry
How to cite: pCJ191 was a gift from Gregg Beckham (Addgene plasmid # 162668 ; http://n2t.net/addgene:162668 ; RRID:Addgene_162668)
